Addgene plasmid #223450: pEY103
Purpose: lin11(intron 7) fluorescent neural reporter driving nuclear mTagBFP2 expression (refer to NeuroPAL paper for expression)
Depositing lab: Oliver Hobert & Eviatar Yemini. Depositing organization: Columbia University. Publication: NeuroPAL: A Multicolor Atlas for Whole-Brain Neuronal Identification in C. elegans. Yemini E, Lin A, Nejatbakhsh A, Varol E, Sun R, Mena GE, Samuel ADT, Paninski L, Venkatachalam V, Hobert O. Cell. 2021 Jan 7;184(1):272-288.e11. doi: 10.1016/j.cell.2020.12.012. Epub 2020 Dec 29. PubMed 33378642.
Backbone
  Vector backbone: pPD95.62
  Vector type: Worm Expression
Growth in bacteria
  Bacterial resistance: Ampicillin, 100 μg/mL
  Growth temperature: 37°C
  Growth strain: DH5alpha
  Copy number: Unknown
Gene/Insert
  Gene/Insert name: lin-11(intron 7)
  Species: C. elegans (nematode)
  Entrez Gene: lin-11 (a.k.a. CELE_ZC247.3)
  Cloning method: Gibson Cloning
Terms and licenses: Academic/Nonprofit Terms; Industry Terms: Not Available to Industry
How to cite: pEY103 was a gift from Oliver Hobert & Eviatar Yemini (Addgene plasmid # 223450 ; http://n2t.net/addgene:223450 ; RRID:Addgene_223450)
