[The description below was written by a language model from this plasmid's Addgene catalogue record and pLannotate feature annotations shown in this document.]
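Description:
pEY103 is a C. elegans expression plasmid built on the pPD95.62 backbone, one of the standard worm reporter vectors, with the insert introduced by Gibson cloning. It is maintained in E. coli through a high-copy ColE1/pUC-type origin and selected with ampicillin via the bla gene and its own promoter. The remaining bacterial annotations (fragments of rop, bom and lacI, plus the CAP site, lac promoter and lac operator) are backbone remnants with no role in the worm reporter.

The payload is a transcriptional reporter in which intron 7 of the LIM-homeobox gene lin-11 serves as the cis-regulatory element. In the 6,289 nt sequence this regulatory region lies upstream of the fluorophore. The short hit annotated as a Xenopus LIM-protein fragment near its start most likely reflects conserved lin-11 coding sequence flanking the intron rather than any frog-derived part. Downstream is the mTagBFP2 open reading frame, encoding a fast-maturing monomeric blue fluorescent protein. It is followed closely by the C. elegans histone H2B gene his-11, an arrangement consistent with a fusion that tethers the fluorophore to chromatin and accounts for the nuclear signal described in the record. A small aex-5 fragment annotated after the reporter probably belongs to the 3' sequence carried by the backbone, but neither a 3' UTR nor a basal promoter is explicitly annotated or stated.

The construct was made as one of the reporters used in developing NeuroPAL, a multicolour atlas for identifying neurons across the whole C. elegans nervous system. It labels the nuclei of the neurons in which this lin-11 enhancer is active. The record does not list those cells and instead defers to the associated publication.
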