Features (pLannotate 1.2.2; 14 found; start..end, strand, type, name):
    152..169     -  misc_feature   MCS (fragment): pUC18/19 multiple cloning site
    167..223     +  CDS            lim2b (fragment): LIM2B_XENLA - Experimental evidence at transcript level: Swiss-Prot protein existence level 2. From Xenopus laevis (African clawed frog).
   1729..2574    +  CDS            mTagBFP2: mTagBFP2 is a basic (constitutively fluorescent) blue fluorescent protein published in 2011, derived from Entacmaea quadricolor. It is reported to be a very rapidly-maturing monomer with very low acid sensitivity.
   2599..2961    +  CDS            his-11: H2B1_CAEEL - Experimental evidence at protein level: Swiss-Prot protein existence level 1. Core component of nucleosome. Nucleosomes wrap and compact DNA into chromatin, limiting DNA accessibility to the cellular machineries which require DNA as a template. Histones thereby play a central role in transcription regulation, DNA repair, DNA replication and chromosomal stability. DNA accessibility is regulated via a complex set of post-translational modifications of histones, also called histone code, and nucleosome remodeling. From Caenorhabditis elegans.
   3571..3723    +  CDS            aex-5 (fragment): AEX5_CAEEL - Also known as kpc-3 From Caenorhabditis elegans.
   3851..3886    +  CDS            rop (fragment): Rop protein, which maintains plasmids at low copy number; rop
   3988..4087    +  misc_feature   bom (fragment): basis of mobility region from pBR322
   4185..4289    +  promoter       AmpR promoter: bla
   4290..5150    +  CDS            AmpR: β-lactamase; bla; confers resistance to ampicillin, carbenicillin, and related antibiotics
   5321..5909    +  rep_origin     ori: high-copy-number ColE1/pMB1/pBR322/pUC origin of replication
   6092..6184    +  CDS            lacI (fragment): lac repressor; lacI; The lac repressor binds to the lac operator to inhibit transcription in E. coli. This inhibition can be relieved by adding lactose or isopropyl-β-D-thiogalactopyranoside (IPTG).
   6197..6218    +  protein_bind   CAP binding site: CAP binding activates transcription in the presence of cAMP. E. coli catabolite activator protein
   6233..6263    +  promoter       lac promoter: promoter for the E. coli lac operon
   6271..6287    +  protein_bind   lac operator: The lac repressor binds to the lac operator to inhibit transcription in E. coli. This inhibition can be relieved by adding lactose or isopropyl-β-D-thiogalactopyranoside (IPTG). lac repressor encoded by lacI
>Addgene plasmid #223450 | pEY103 | addgene full sequence | sequence record 441789 | Addgene NGS Result
TCACACAGGAAACAGCTATGACCATGATTACGCCAAGCTGTAAGTTTAAACATGATCTTACTAACTAACT
ATTCTCATTTAAATTTTCAGAGCTTAAAAATGGCTGAAATCACTCACAACGATGGATACGCTAACAACTT
GGAAATGAAATAAGCTTGCATGCCTGCAGATCCGTGAACAACTTGCCGCCGAGACAGGACTCAACATGAG
AGTCATTCAGGTTTCTATTCTTCTTCTTTTTTTCTTTTTTTGCACATGTCTAAGTATCCTCGAAATGCAC
TATCTCTCACAAATTCTCATTTCCCGCTTTAATTCACCTGCCCCGCCCTTCTCTCTCTTGGGGGAGGACA
CATCCTTCCACACGCACACACACAAATTCAATTACCGTAGTCCTTGAAAGGAGAGAGAGGGAAAAACGGA
AAGAAGAAAAAGAGAAAAAAGTGAGTGGATACTGTAGTTTCTAACTAATATCATGTTATTTACTGTAAGA
AAGATGTACACATCACATGATTTTTATGTAACAATAGAAATAATAATGATCATAATCATAATAACTGATA
ACAGGAAACTTAACGGAAAGCCATAGGAAATTGGTTGTGTTTAGAGAGCTATACGAAAATGATGATGAAA
GAGAAAATGGGAAACAATTTCAATTTGGAAGATAAAAATCTGAGTGGTCAAGGGAGAGAATTGCAATGAG
AAATTTGAGTTGAACTCAGAAAATTCGTTTTTTTGTTCAAATTTTTGAACCCTGAATATTCGGAATTCCA
AAATTAATTGTAGTCTTAATTTTTTGTGTGAAATATTTTTAGCCTACTTCCACCGATCAATTAAATTTTA
ATTCTGTTTATCTGCACAGTTGCCCCATAATAGTAAACTTAAAAAACTGCTAACACATAACTTTTAGTGT
TTTGATTCGAAAATTTGGAAATAACTGAACTAAAAAAGGGTTCGCTCTCTATATTGATTTTTTTCAAAAA
TTTAATCTTCGTGTACAGTGTTTTAGTTCACTTTTAAACTTCTAAATGAAAAAGTAGTCAACTACAGAGG
ACCATTCGGAACTGAAAAAACTCGATCTGAATAGAACTTTTTTTCATAAAAACATATGATTGAAAAAAAA
ATTCGACTATTTTTTCTTTTTTTTCTTGGATTTCTGGACTTGGGAAAATAATCCGGGCGTTTTCGAAAAT
TTTTCAATCGTTCAAAACAATCTGAAATTTTAAAAATTGAATTTGGGTGATAAAAGATTCAGTAATTTTT
TTCAAAAAATTCAAAGTTTCCAAAATCTTTAAGAATCTTCCATAAATCTACTTTTGGTAAAATTCCGAGA
ATGAAAATGAACAATTTCAGATCGGCTTTTTCAAGTTCAAAATGCTCTTCTACAGATAACATAATTTTTC
TGTGGGGCTCACTCAAAATATATTTTTCCAAATGACACAGGGTTTACCTTTAATAGATAATTTTCTCCAT
TAATTTGTTTTCCAAATAAATTTCCATTTTACAGGTGTGGTTTCAAAACCGCCGAAGCAAGGAACGAAGC
CCGGGATTGGCCAAAGGACCCAAAGGTATGTTTCGAATGATACTAACATAACATAGAACATTTTCAGGAG
GACCCTTGCTTGGAGGGTACCGAGCTCAGAAAAAATGACCGCTCCAAAGAAGAAGCGCAAGGTTCCAGTC
GAGAAGATGACTGCCCCAAAAAAGAAACGTAAGGTCCCGCGGATGTCAGAGCTTATTAAGGAGAATATGC
ATATGAAACTGTACATGGAAGGAACCGTGGACAACCATCACTTTAAGTGCACTTCGGAGGGGGAAGGCAA
ACCGTACGAGGGCACCCAGACCATGCGAATCAAGGTGGTCGAGGGAGGCCCACTGCCCTTCGCCTTCGAC
ATTCTGGTAAGTTTAAACATATATATACTAACTAACCCTGATTATTTAAATTTTCAGGCTACTAGCTTCC
TGTACGGCAGCAAGACTTTTATTAATCACACCCAGGGCATCCCGGACTTCTTCAAACAGTCGTTCCCTGA
GGGCTTCACATGGGAGCGTGTGACCACATACGAAGACGGTGGCGTTCTCACCGCTACCCAGGACACCAGC
CTCCAGGACGGTTGCCTCATATATAATGTGGTAAGTTTAAACAGTTCGGTACTAACTAACCATACATATT
TAAATTTTCAGAAGATCCGGGGAGTAAACTTCACATCCAATGGTCCGGTTATGCAGAAGAAAACACTCGG
CTGGGAGGCCTTCACCGAGACGCTGTATCCGGCTGACGGAGGCCTGGAAGGTCGAAACGACATGGCCCTG
AAGCTCGTCGGCGGTAGCCATCTCATCGCAAACGCTAAGACCACATATAGATCCAAGAAACCGGTAAGTT
TAAACATGATTTTACTAACTAACTAATCTGATTTAAATTTTCAGGCTAAGAACCTTAAAATGCCGGGAGT
CTACTATGTTGACTACAGACTGGAACGGATCAAGGAGGCCAACAACGAGACCTACGTCGAGCAGCACGAG
GTTGCAGTTGCCAGATACTGCGACCTCCCGAGCAAACTGGGTCACAAGCTTAATCCTAGGATACCGGTGG
GTGAAGACCCACCAAAGCCATCTGCCAAGGGAGCCAAGAAGGCCGCCAAGACCGTTACGAAGCCAAAGGA
CGGAAAGAAGAGACGTCATGCCCGTAAGGAATCATACTCCGTCTACATCTACCGTGTCCTCAAGCAAGTT
CATCCAGACACTGGAGTTTCCTCCAAAGCCATGTCTATCATGAACTCTTTTGTCAACGATGTCTTCGAGC
GTATTGCTGCTGAAGCATCCCGTCTTGCTCACTACAACAAGCGTTCCACAATCTCATCCCGCGAAATTCA
GACCGCTGTCCGTCTGATCCTTCCAGGAGAGCTTGCCAAGCACGCCGTGTCTGAGGGAACCAAGGCCGTT
ACCAAGTACACTTCCAGCAAGTAGGAATTCCAACTGAGCGCCGGTCGCTACCATTACCAACTTGTCTGGT
GTCAAAAATAATAGGGGCCGCTGTCATCAGAGTAAGTTTAAACTGAGTTCTACTAACTAACGAGTAATAT
TTAAATTTTCAGCATCTCGCGCCCGTGCCTCTGACTTCTAAGTCCAATTACTCTTCAACATCCCTACATG
CTCTTTCTCCCTGTGCTCCCACCCCCTATTTTTGTTATTATCAAAAAACTTCTCTTAATTTCTTTGTTTT
TTAGCTTCTTTTAAGTCACCTCTAACAATGAAATTGTGTAGATTCAAAAATAGAATTAATTCGTAATAAA
AAGTCGAAAAAAATTGTGCTCCCTCCCCCCATTAATAATAATTCTATCCCAAAATCTACACAATGTTCTG
TGTACACTTCTTATGTTTTTTACTTCTGATAAATTTTTTTGAAACATCATAGAAAAAACCGCACACAAAA
TACCTTATCATATGTTACGTTTCAGTTTATGACCGCAATTTTTATTTCTTCGCACGTCTGGGCCTCTCAT
GACGTCAAATCATGCTCATCGTGAAAAAGTTTTGGAGTATTTTTGGAATTTTTCAATCAAGTGAAAGTTT
ATGAAATTAATTTTCCTGCTTTTGCTTTTTGGGGTTTCCCCTATTGTTTGTCAAGATTTCGAGGACGGCG
TTTTTCTTGCTAAAATCACAAGTATTGATGAGCACGATGCAAGAAAGATCGGAAGAAGGTTTGGGTTTGA
GGCTCAGTGGAAGGTGAGTAGAAGTTGATAATTTGAAAGTGGAGTAGTGTCTATGGGGTTTTTGCCTTAA
ATGACAGAATACATTCCCAATATACCAAACATAACTGTTTCCTACTAGTCGGCCGTACGGGCCCTTTCGT
CTCGCGCGTTTCGGTGATGACGGTGAAAACCTCTGACACATGCAGCTCCCGGAGACGGTCACAGCTTGTC
TGTAAGCGGATGCCGGGAGCAGACAAGCCCGTCAGGGCGCGTCAGCGGGTGTTGGCGGGTGTCGGGGCTG
GCTTAACTATGCGGCATCAGAGCAGATTGTACTGAGAGTGCACCATATGCGGTGTGAAATACCGCACAGA
TGCGTAAGGAGAAAATACCGCATCAGGCGGCCTTAAGGGCCTCGTGATACGCCTATTTTTATAGGTTAAT
GTCATGATAATAATGGTTTCTTAGACGTCAGGTGGCACTTTTCGGGGAAATGTGCGCGGAACCCCTATTT
GTTTATTTTTCTAAATACATTCAAATATGTATCCGCTCATGAGACAATAACCCTGATAAATGCTTCAATA
ATATTGAAAAAGGAAGAGTATGAGTATTCAACATTTCCGTGTCGCCCTTATTCCCTTTTTTGCGGCATTT
TGCCTTCCTGTTTTTGCTCACCCAGAAACGCTGGTGAAAGTAAAAGATGCTGAAGATCAGTTGGGTGCAC
GAGTGGGTTACATCGAACTGGATCTCAACAGCGGTAAGATCCTTGAGAGTTTTCGCCCCGAAGAACGTTT
TCCAATGATGAGCACTTTTAAAGTTCTGCTATGTGGCGCGGTATTATCCCGTATTGACGCCGGGCAAGAG
CAACTCGGTCGCCGCATACACTATTCTCAGAATGACTTGGTTGAGTACTCACCAGTCACAGAAAAGCATC
TTACGGATGGCATGACAGTAAGAGAATTATGCAGTGCTGCCATAACCATGAGTGATAACACTGCGGCCAA
CTTACTTCTGACAACGATCGGAGGACCGAAGGAGCTAACCGCTTTTTTGCACAACATGGGGGATCATGTA
ACTCGCCTTGATCGTTGGGAACCGGAGCTGAATGAAGCCATACCAAACGACGAGCGTGACACCACGATGC
CTGTAGCAATGGCAACAACGTTGCGCAAACTATTAACTGGCGAACTACTTACTCTAGCTTCCCGGCAACA
ATTAATAGACTGGATGGAGGCGGATAAAGTTGCAGGACCACTTCTGCGCTCGGCCCTTCCGGCTGGCTGG
TTTATTGCTGATAAATCTGGAGCCGGTGAGCGTGGGTCTCGCGGTATCATTGCAGCACTGGGGCCAGATG
GTAAGCCCTCCCGTATCGTAGTTATCTACACGACGGGGAGTCAGGCAACTATGGATGAACGAAATAGACA
GATCGCTGAGATAGGTGCCTCACTGATTAAGCATTGGTAACTGTCAGACCAAGTTTACTCATATATACTT
TAGATTGATTTAAAACTTCATTTTTAATTTAAAAGGATCTAGGTGAAGATCCTTTTTGATAATCTCATGA
CCAAAATCCCTTAACGTGAGTTTTCGTTCCACTGAGCGTCAGACCCCGTAGAAAAGATCAAAGGATCTTC
TTGAGATCCTTTTTTTCTGCGCGTAATCTGCTGCTTGCAAACAAAAAAACCACCGCTACCAGCGGTGGTT
TGTTTGCCGGATCAAGAGCTACCAACTCTTTTTCCGAAGGTAACTGGCTTCAGCAGAGCGCAGATACCAA
ATACTGTTCTTCTAGTGTAGCCGTAGTTAGGCCACCACTTCAAGAACTCTGTAGCACCGCCTACATACCT
CGCTCTGCTAATCCTGTTACCAGTGGCTGCTGCCAGTGGCGATAAGTCGTGTCTTACCGGGTTGGACTCA
AGACGATAGTTACCGGATAAGGCGCAGCGGTCGGGCTGAACGGGGGGTTCGTGCACACAGCCCAGCTTGG
AGCGAACGACCTACACCGAACTGAGATACCTACAGCGTGAGCTATGAGAAAGCGCCACGCTTCCCGAAGG
GAGAAAGGCGGACAGGTATCCGGTAAGCGGCAGGGTCGGAACAGGAGAGCGCACGAGGGAGCTTCCAGGG
GGAAACGCCTGGTATCTTTATAGTCCTGTCGGGTTTCGCCACCTCTGACTTGAGCGTCGATTTTTGTGAT
GCTCGTCAGGGGGGCGGAGCCTATGGAAAAACGCCAGCAACGCGGCCTTTTTACGGTTCCTGGCCTTTTG
CTGGCCTTTTGCTCACATGTTCTTTCCTGCGTTATCCCCTGATTCTGTGGATAACCGTATTACCGCCTTT
GAGTGAGCTGATACCGCTCGCCGCAGCCGAACGACCGAGCGCAGCGAGTCAGTGAGCGAGGAAGCGGAAG
AGCGCCCAATACGCAAACCGCCTCTCCCCGCGCGTTGGCCGATTCATTAATGCAGCTGGCACGACAGGTT
TCCCGACTGGAAAGCGGGCAGTGAGCGCAACGCAATTAATGTGAGTTAGCTCACTCATTAGGCACCCCAG
GCTTTACACTTTATGCTTCCGGCTCGTATGTTGTGTGGAATTGTGAGCGGATAACAATT
